Addgene plasmid #108795: pBW1349_pCAG-PV1-PhiC31-N571-L1-FRB-NLS-BGHpA
Purpose: Expresses N-terminus to aa571 of PhiC31 integrase fused to FRB CID
Depositing lab: Wilson Wong. Depositing organization: Boston University Main Campus. Publication: High-performance chemical- and light-inducible recombinases in mammalian cells and mice. Weinberg BH, Cho JH, Agarwal Y, Pham NTH, Caraballo LD, Walkosz M, Ortega C, Trexler M, Tague N, Law B, Benman WKJ, Letendre J, Beal J, Wong WW. Nat Commun. 2019 Oct 24;10(1):4845. doi: 10.1038/s41467-019-12800-7. PubMed 31649244.
Backbone
  Vector backbone: pCAGGS
  Vector type: Mammalian Expression, Cre/Lox, Synthetic Biology
Growth in bacteria
  Bacterial resistance: Ampicillin, 100 μg/mL
  Growth temperature: 37°C
  Growth strain: NEB Stable
  Copy number: High Copy
Gene/Insert
  Gene/Insert name: PhiC31 integrase fragment N-terminus to aa571
  Species: Synthetic
  Promoter: pCAG
  Tag / fusion protein: FRB,NLS (C terminal on insert)
  Cloning method: Restriction Enzyme; 5′ cloning site MluI (not destroyed); 3′ cloning site BspEI (not destroyed)
Terms and licenses: Academic/Nonprofit Terms; Industry Terms: Not Available to Industry
Depositor comments: Please visit https://www.biorxiv.org/content/10.1101/747121v1 for bioRxiv preprint.
How to cite: pBW1349_pCAG-PV1-PhiC31-N571-L1-FRB-NLS-BGHpA was a gift from Wilson Wong (Addgene plasmid # 108795 ; http://n2t.net/addgene:108795 ; RRID:Addgene_108795)
