[The description below was written by a language model from this plasmid's Addgene catalogue record and pLannotate feature annotations shown in this document.]
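Description:
pBW1349_pCAG-PV1-PhiC31-N571-L1-FRB-NLS-BGHpA is a mammalian expression plasmid of about 7.3 kb built on the pCAGGS backbone. It encodes one half of a split, chemically inducible PhiC31 integrase. In E. coli it is maintained through a high-copy ColE1/pUC-type origin and selected with ampicillin via the β-lactamase gene. Backbone remnants include lac promoter/operator elements, short lacI fragments, an SV40 origin and an SV40 poly(A) signal. No mammalian selection marker is annotated, which fits delivery by transient transfection.

The payload is driven by the CAG promoter, annotated as the CMV immediate-early enhancer, the chicken β-actin promoter and a chimeric β-actin/β-globin intron, which together give strong, broadly active expression in mammalian cells. The open reading frame encodes a synthetic PhiC31 integrase fragment running from the N-terminus to residue 571. This is joined through a linker (L1) to an FRB domain and a C-terminal nuclear localization signal. The automated annotation does not label the integrase segment itself, which falls in the unannotated gap between the intron and FRB. It identifies the FRB as the T2098L variant, which can bind rapamycin analogues. Transcripts terminate at the bovine growth hormone poly(A) signal, and the residual rabbit β-globin poly(A) region of pCAGGS lies downstream.

FRB serves here as a chemically induced dimerization domain. The fragment is expected to be inactive alone and to regain recombinase activity when a dimerizing ligand brings it together with a complementary C-terminal integrase fragment, presumably fused to the partner domain FKBP and supplied from a separate construct that this record does not describe. The plasmid is intended for synthetic biology applications that need drug-controlled site-specific recombination in mammalian cells. The record does not define the "PV1" element in the name.
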