Features (pLannotate 1.2.2; 19 found; start..end, strand, type, name):
     46..62      -  protein_bind   lac operator: The lac repressor binds to the lac operator to inhibit transcription in E. coli. This inhibition can be relieved by adding lactose or isopropyl-β-D-thiogalactopyranoside (IPTG). lac repressor encoded by lacI
     70..100     -  promoter       lac promoter: promoter for the E. coli lac operon
    115..136     -  protein_bind   CAP binding site: CAP binding activates transcription in the presence of cAMP. E. coli catabolite activator protein
    149..188     -  CDS            lacI (fragment): lac repressor; lacI; The lac repressor binds to the lac operator to inhibit transcription in E. coli. This inhibition can be relieved by adding lactose or isopropyl-β-D-thiogalactopyranoside (IPTG).
    195..217     +  promoter       SV40 promoter (fragment): SV40 enhancer and early promoter
    221..355     +  rep_origin     SV40 ori: SV40 origin of replication
    375..509     +  polyA_signal   SV40 poly(A) signal: SV40 polyadenylation signal
    511..565     -  CDS            lacI (fragment): lac repressor; lacI; The lac repressor binds to the lac operator to inhibit transcription in E. coli. This inhibition can be relieved by adding lactose or isopropyl-β-D-thiogalactopyranoside (IPTG).
    748..1336    -  rep_origin     ori: high-copy-number ColE1/pMB1/pBR322/pUC origin of replication
   1507..2367    -  CDS            AmpR: β-lactamase; bla; confers resistance to ampicillin, carbenicillin, and related antibiotics
   2368..2472    -  promoter       AmpR promoter: bla
   2503..2882    +  enhancer       CMV enhancer: human cytomegalovirus immediate early enhancer
   2884..3159    +  promoter       chicken β-actin promoter: No description available
   3160..4175    +  intron         chimeric intron: chimera between introns from chicken β-actin and rabbit β-globin
   6065..6340    +  CDS            FRB*: T2098L mutant of FKBP-rapamycin binding domain of human FRAP binds synthetic ligands such as AP21967
   6371..6595    +  polyA_signal   bGH poly(A) signal: bovine growth hormone polyadenylation signal
   6599..6620    +  promoter       SV40 promoter (fragment): SV40 enhancer and early promoter
   6758..6829    +  CDS            HBB (fragment): HBB_PONPY - Experimental evidence at transcript level: Swiss-Prot protein existence level 2. Involved in oxygen transport from the lung to the various peripheral tissues. From Pongo pygmaeus (Bornean orangutan).
   6900..6955    +  polyA_signal   β-globin poly(A) signal: rabbit β-globin polyadenylation signal (Gil and Proudfoot, 1987)
>Addgene plasmid #108795 | pBW1349_pCAG-PV1-PhiC31-N571-L1-FRB-NLS-BGHpA | depositor full sequence | sequence record 205076 | Full Sequence
CCCAAGCTTGGCGTAATCATGGTCATAGCTGTTTCCTGTGTGAAATTGTTATCCGCTCACAATTCCACAC
AACATACGAGCCGGAAGCATAAAGTGTAAAGCCTGGGGTGCCTAATGAGTGAGCTAACTCACATTAATTG
CGTTGCGCTCACTGCCCGCTTTCCAGTCGGGAAACCTGTCGTGCCAGCGGATCCGCATCTCAATTAGTCA
GCAACCATAGTCCCGCCCCTAACTCCGCCCAGTTCCGCCCATTCTCCGCCCCATGGCTGACTAATTTTTT
TTATTTATGCAGAGGCCGAGGCCGCCTCGGCCTCTGAGCTATTCCAGAAGTAGTGAGGAGGCTTTTTTGG
AGGCCTAGGCTTTTGCAAAAAGCTAACTTGTTTATTGCAGCTTATAATGGTTACAAATAAAGCAATAGCA
TCACAAATTTCACAAATAAAGCATTTTTTTCACTGCATTCTAGTTGTGGTTTGTCCAAACTCATCAATGT
ATCTTATCATGTCTGGATCCGCTGCATTAATGAATCGGCCAACGCGCGGGGAGAGGCGGTTTGCGTATTG
GGCGCTCTTCCGCTTCCTCGCTCACTGACTCGCTGCGCTCGGTCGTTCGGCTGCGGCGAGCGGTATCAGC
TCACTCAAAGGCGGTAATACGGTTATCCACAGAATCAGGGGATAACGCAGGAAAGAACATGTGAGCAAAA
GGCCAGCAAAAGGCCAGGAACCGTAAAAAGGCCGCGTTGCTGGCGTTTTTCCATAGGCTCCGCCCCCCTG
ACGAGCATCACAAAAATCGACGCTCAAGTCAGAGGTGGCGAAACCCGACAGGACTATAAAGATACCAGGC
GTTTCCCCCTGGAAGCTCCCTCGTGCGCTCTCCTGTTCCGACCCTGCCGCTTACCGGATACCTGTCCGCC
TTTCTCCCTTCGGGAAGCGTGGCGCTTTCTCATAGCTCACGCTGTAGGTATCTCAGTTCGGTGTAGGTCG
TTCGCTCCAAGCTGGGCTGTGTGCACGAACCCCCCGTTCAGCCCGACCGCTGCGCCTTATCCGGTAACTA
TCGTCTTGAGTCCAACCCGGTAAGACACGACTTATCGCCACTGGCAGCAGCCACTGGTAACAGGATTAGC
AGAGCGAGGTATGTAGGCGGTGCTACAGAGTTCTTGAAGTGGTGGCCTAACTACGGCTACACTAGAAGAA
CAGTATTTGGTATCTGCGCTCTGCTGAAGCCAGTTACCTTCGGAAAAAGAGTTGGTAGCTCTTGATCCGG
CAAACAAACCACCGCTGGTAGCGGTGGTTTTTTTGTTTGCAAGCAGCAGATTACGCGCAGAAAAAAAGGA
TCTCAAGAAGATCCTTTGATCTTTTCTACGGGGTCTGACGCTCAGTGGAACGAAAACTCACGTTAAGGGA
TTTTGGTCATGAGATTATCAAAAAGGATCTTCACCTAGATCCTTTTAAATTAAAAATGAAGTTTTAAATC
AATCTAAAGTATATATGAGTAAACTTGGTCTGACAGTTACCAATGCTTAATCAGTGAGGCACCTATCTCA
GCGATCTGTCTATTTCGTTCATCCATAGTTGCCTGACTCCCCGTCGTGTAGATAACTACGATACGGGAGG
GCTTACCATCTGGCCCCAGTGCTGCAATGATACCGCGAGACCCACGCTCACCGGCTCCAGATTTATCAGC
AATAAACCAGCCAGCCGGAAGGGCCGAGCGCAGAAGTGGTCCTGCAACTTTATCCGCCTCCATCCAGTCT
ATTAATTGTTGCCGGGAAGCTAGAGTAAGTAGTTCGCCAGTTAATAGTTTGCGCAACGTTGTTGCCATTG
CTACAGGCATCGTGGTGTCACGCTCGTCGTTTGGTATGGCTTCATTCAGCTCCGGTTCCCAACGATCAAG
GCGAGTTACATGATCCCCCATGTTGTGCAAAAAAGCGGTTAGCTCCTTCGGTCCTCCGATCGTTGTCAGA
AGTAAGTTGGCCGCAGTGTTATCACTCATGGTTATGGCAGCACTGCATAATTCTCTTACTGTCATGCCAT
CCGTAAGATGCTTTTCTGTGACTGGTGAGTACTCAACCAAGTCATTCTGAGAATAGTGTATGCGGCGACC
GAGTTGCTCTTGCCCGGCGTCAATACGGGATAATACCGCGCCACATAGCAGAACTTTAAAAGTGCTCATC
ATTGGAAAACGTTCTTCGGGGCGAAAACTCTCAAGGATCTTACCGCTGTTGAGATCCAGTTCGATGTAAC
CCACTCGTGCACCCAACTGATCTTCAGCATCTTTTACTTTCACCAGCGTTTCTGGGTGAGCAAAAACAGG
AAGGCAAAATGCCGCAAAAAAGGGAATAAGGGCGACACGGAAATGTTGAATACTCATACTCTTCCTTTTT
CAATATTATTGAAGCATTTATCAGGGTTATTGTCTCATGAGCGGATACATATTTGAATGTATTTAGAAAA
ATAAACAAATAGGGGTTCCGCGCACATTTCCCCGAAAAGTGCCACCTGGGTCGACATTGATTATTGACTA
GTTATTAATAGTAATCAATTACGGGGTCATTAGTTCATAGCCCATATATGGAGTTCCGCGTTACATAACT
TACGGTAAATGGCCCGCCTGGCTGACCGCCCAACGACCCCCGCCCATTGACGTCAATAATGACGTATGTT
CCCATAGTAACGCCAATAGGGACTTTCCATTGACGTCAATGGGTGGAGTATTTACGGTAAACTGCCCACT
TGGCAGTACATCAAGTGTATCATATGCCAAGTACGCCCCCTATTGACGTCAATGACGGTAAATGGCCCGC
CTGGCATTATGCCCAGTACATGACCTTATGGGACTTTCCTACTTGGCAGTACATCTACGTATTAGTCATC
GCTATTACCATGGTCGAGGTGAGCCCCACGTTCTGCTTCACTCTCCCCATCTCCCCCCCCTCCCCACCCC
CAATTTTGTATTTATTTATTTTTTAATTATTTTGTGCAGCGATGGGGGCGGGGGGGGGGGGGGCGCGCGC
CAGGCGGGGCGGGGCGGGGCGAGGGGCGGGGCGGGGCGAGGCGGAAAGGTGCGGCGGCAGCCAATCAGAG
CGGCGCGCTCCGAAAGTTTCCTTTTATGGCGAGGCGGCGGCGGCGGCGGCCCTATAAAAAGCGAAGCGCG
CGGCGGGCGGGAGTCGCTGCGTTGCCTTCGCCCCGTGCCCCGCTCCGCGCCGCCTCGCGCCGCCCGCCCC
GGCTCTGACTGACCGCGTTACTCCCACAGGTGAGCGGGCGGGACGGCCCTTCTCCTCCGGGCTGTAATTA
GCGCTTGGTTTAATGACGGCTCGTTTCTTTTCTGTGGCTGCGTGAAAGCCTTAAAGGGCTCCGGGAGGGC
CCTTTGTGCGGGGGGGAGCGGCTCGGGGGGTGCGTGCGTGTGTGTGTGCGTGGGGAGCGCCGCGTGCGGC
TCCGCGCTGCCCGGCGGCTGTGAGCGCTGCGGGCGCGGCGCGGGGCTTTGTGCGCTCCGCAGTGTGCGCG
AGGGGAGCGCGGCCGGGGGCGGTGCCCCGCGGTGCGGGGGGGGCTGCGAGGGGAACAAAGGCTGCGTGCG
GGGTGTGTGCGTGGGGGGGTGAGCAGGGGGTGTGGGCGCGGCGGTCGGGCTGTAACCCCCCCCTGCACCC
CCCTCCCCGAGTTGCTGAGCACGGCCCGGCTTCGGGTGCGGGGCTCCGTACGGGGCGTGGCGCGGGGCTC
GCCGTGCCGGGCGGGGGGTGGCGGCAGGTGGGGGTGCCGGGCGGGGCGGGGCCGCCTCGGGCCGGGGAGG
GCTCGGGGGAGGGGCGCGGCGGCCCCCGGAGCGCCGGCGGCTGTCGAGGCGCGGCGAGCCGCAGCCATTG
CCTTTTATGGTAATCGTGCGAGAGGGCGCAGGGACTTCCTTTGTCCCAAATCTGTGCGGAGCCGAAATCT
GGGAGGCGCCGCCGCACCCCCTCTAGCGGGCGCGGGGCGAAGCGGTGCGGCGCCGGCAGGAAGGAAATGG
GCGGGGAGGGCCTTCGTGCGTCGCCGCGCCGCCGTCCCCTTCTCCCTCTCCAGCCTCGGGGCTGTCCGCG
GGGGGACGGCTGCCTTCGGGGGGGACGGGGCAGGGCGGGGTTCGGCTTCTGGCGTGTGACCGGCGGCTCT
AGAGCCTCTGCTAACCATGTTCATGCCTTCTTCTTTTTCCTACAGCTCCTGGGCAACGTGCTGGTTATTG
TGCTGTCTCATCATTTTGGCAAAGAATTGATTAATTCGAGCGAAGGCGCGCCCATTACTCGCATCCATTC
TCAGGCTGTCTCGTCTCGTCTCGCACGCGTGCCGCCACCATGGATACCTACGCCGGAGCCTACGACAGAC
AGAGCCGGGAGAGAGAGAACAGCAGCGCCGCCAGCCCCGCCACCCAGAGAAGCGCCAACGAGGATAAGGC
CGCCGATCTGCAGAGAGAGGTGGAGAGGGACGGCGGCAGATTCAGATTTGTGGGCCACTTCAGCGAGGCC
CCTGGCACCAGCGCCTTCGGCACCGCCGAGAGACCCGAGTTCGAGAGAATCCTGAACGAGTGTAGGGCCG
GCAGGCTGAACATGATCATCGTGTACGACGTGTCCCGGTTCAGCAGGCTGAAGGTGATGGACGCCATCCC
TATCGTGTCCGAGCTGCTGGCCCTGGGCGTGACCATCGTGTCCACCCAGGAAGGCGTCTTTAGACAGGGC
AACGTGATGGACCTGATCCACCTGATCATGAGGCTGGACGCCAGCCACAAGGAGAGCAGCCTGAAGAGCG
CCAAGATCCTGGACACCAAGAACCTGCAGAGGGAGCTGGGCGGCTATGTGGGCGGCAAGGCCCCCTACGG
CTTCGAGCTGGTGTCCGAGACCAAGGAGATCACCCGGAACGGCAGGATGGTGAACGTGGTGATCAACAAG
CTGGCCCACAGCACCACCCCCCTGACCGGCCCCTTCGAGTTTGAGCCCGACGTGATCAGGTGGTGGTGGC
GGGAGATCAAGACCCACAAGCACCTGCCTTTCAAGCCCGGCAGCCAGGCCGCCATCCACCCCGGCAGCAT
CACCGGCCTGTGTAAGAGAATGGACGCCGACGCCGTGCCCACCAGAGGCGAGACCATCGGCAAGAAAACC
GCCAGCAGCGCCTGGGACCCCGCCACCGTGATGAGAATCCTGAGGGACCCTAGGATCGCCGGCTTCGCCG
CCGAGGTGATCTACAAGAAGAAGCCCGACGGCACCCCCACCACCAAGATCGAGGGCTACAGAATCCAGAG
AGACCCCATCACCCTGAGACCTGTGGAGCTGGACTGTGGCCCTATCATCGAGCCTGCCGAGTGGTACGAG
CTGCAGGCCTGGCTGGACGGCAGAGGCAGAGGCAAGGGCCTGAGCAGAGGCCAGGCCATCCTGAGCGCCA
TGGACAAGCTGTACTGTGAGTGTGGCGCCGTGATGACCAGCAAGAGAGGCGAGGAGAGCATCAAGGACAG
CTACCGGTGCCGGAGAAGAAAGGTGGTGGACCCCAGCGCCCCTGGCCAGCACGAGGGCACCTGTAATGTG
AGCATGGCCGCCCTGGACAAGTTCGTGGCCGAGCGGATCTTCAACAAGATCCGGCACGCCGAGGGCGACG
AGGAGACCCTGGCCCTGCTGTGGGAGGCCGCCAGAAGATTCGGCAAGCTGACCGAGGCCCCCGAGAAGAG
CGGCGAGAGGGCCAACCTGGTGGCCGAGAGAGCCGACGCCCTGAACGCCCTGGAGGAGCTGTACGAGGAC
AGAGCCGCCGGAGCCTATGACGGCCCTGTGGGCAGGAAGCACTTCAGAAAGCAGCAGGCCGCCCTGACCC
TGAGACAGCAGGGCGCCGAGGAAAGACTGGCCGAGCTGGAGGCCGCCGAGGCCCCTAAGCTGCCCCTGGA
TCAGTGGTTCCCCGAGGATGCCGACGCCGACCCCACCGGCCCCAAGTCCTGGTGGGGCAGAGCCAGCGTG
GACGACAAGAGGGTGTTCGTGGGCCTGTTCGTGGATAAGATCGTGGTGACCAAGAGCACCACCGGCAGGG
GCTCCGGAGGGTCTGGCTCCGGATCAAGTGGTGGCAGCGGTACCATCCTCTGGCATGAGATGTGGCATGA
AGGCCTGGAAGAGGCATCTCGTTTGTACTTTGGGGAAAGGAACGTGAAAGGCATGTTTGAGGTGCTGGAG
CCCTTGCATGCTATGATGGAACGGGGCCCCCAGACTCTGAAGGAAACATCCTTTAATCAGGCCTATGGTC
GAGATTTAATGGAGGCCCAAGAGTGGTGCAGGAAGTACATGAAATCAGGGAATGTCAAGGACCTCCTCCA
AGCCTGGGACCTCTATTATCATGTGTTCCGACGAATCTCACCCAAGAAAAAGCGGAAGGTGTGAGAATTC
CTGTGCCTTCTAGTTGCCAGCCATCTGTTGTTTGCCCCTCCCCCGTGCCTTCCTTGACCCTGGAAGGTGC
CACTCCCACTGTCCTTTCCTAATAAAATGAGGAAATTGCATCGCATTGTCTGAGTAGGTGTCATTCTATT
CTGGGGGGTGGGGTGGGGCAGGACAGCAAGGGGGAGGATTGGGAAGACAATAGCAGGCATGCTGGGGATG
CGGTGGGCTCTATGGCTTCTGAGGCGGAAAGAACCAGCTGGGGCTCTAGGGGGTATCCCCACGCGCCCTG
TAGCGTGTACCGCTGGGAGTTCGTAGACGGAAACAAACGCAGAATCCAAGCGCGGCCGCCCAGGATACAT
AGATTACCACAACTCCGAGCCCTTCCACCGCTAGCGCACTCCTCAGGTGCAGGCTGCCTATCAGAAGGTG
GTGGCTGGTGTGGCCAATGCCCTGGCTCACAAATACCACTGAGATCTTTTTCCCTCTGCCAAAAATTATG
GGGACATCATGAAGCCCCTTGAGCATCTGACTTCTGGCTAATAAAGGAAATTTATTTTCATTGCAATAGT
GTGTTGGAATTTTTTGTGTCTCTCACTCGGAAGGACATATGGGAGGGCAAATCATTTAAAACATCAGAAT
GAGTATTTGGTTTAGAGTTTGGCAACATATGCCCATATGCTGGCTGCCATGAACAAAGGTTGGCTATAAA
GAGGTCATCAGTATATGAAACAGCCCCCTGCTGTCCATTCCTTATTCCATAGAAAAGCCTTGACTTGAGG
TTAGATTTTTTTTATATTTTGTTTTGTGTTATTTTTTTCTTTAACATCCCTAAAATTTTCCTTACATGTT
TTACTAGCCAGATTTTTCCTCCTCTCCTGACTACTCCCAGTCATAGCTGTCCCTCTTCTCTTATGGAGAT
CCCTCGACCTGCAG
