>Addgene plasmid #108795 | pBW1349_pCAG-PV1-PhiC31-N571-L1-FRB-NLS-BGHpA | addgene partial sequence | sequence record 217959 | Addgene NGS Result
TGCACCCCCCTCCCCGAGTTGCTGAGCACGGCCCGGCTTCGGGTGCGGGGCTCCGTACGGGGCGTGGCGC
GGGGCTCGCCGTGCCGGGCGGGGGGTGGCGGCAGGTGGGGGTGCCGGGCGGGGCGGGGCCGCCTCGGGCC
GGGGAGGGCTCGGGGGAGGGGCGCGGCGGCCCCCGGAGCGCCGGCGGCTGTCGAGGCGCGGCGAGCCGCA
GCCATTGCCTTTTATGGTAATCGTGCGAGAGGGCGCAGGGACTTCCTTTGTCCCAAATCTGTGCGGAGCC
GAAATCTGGGAGGCGCCGCCGCACCCCCTCTAGCGGGCGCGGGGCGAAGCGGTGCGGCGCCGGCAGGAAG
GAAATGGGCGGGGAGGGCCTTCGTGCGTCGCCGCGCCGCCGTCCCCTTCTCCCTCTCCAGCCTCGGGGCT
GTCCGCGGGGGGACGGCTGCCTTCGGGGGGGACGGGGCAGGGCGGGGTTCGGCTTCTGGCGTGTGACCGG
CGGCTCTAGAGCCTCTGCTAACCATGTTCATGCCTTCTTCTTTTTCCTACAGCTCCTGGGCAACGTGCTG
GTTATTGTGCTGTCTCATCATTTTGGCAAAGAATTGATTAATTCGAGCGAAGGCGCGCCCATTACTCGCA
TCCATTCTCAGGCTGTCTCGTCTCGTCTCGCACGCGTGCCGCCACCATGGATACCTACGCCGGAGCCTAC
GACAGACAGAGCCGGGAGAGAGAGAACAGCAGCGCCGCCAGCCCCGCCACCCAGAGAAGCGCCAACGAGG
ATAAGGCCGCCGATCTGCAGAGAGAGGTGGAGAGGGACGGCGGCAGATTCAGATTTGTGGGCCACTTCAG
CGAGGCCCCTGGCACCAGCGCCTTCGGCACCGCCGAGAGACCCGAGTTCGAGAGAATCCTGAACGAGTGT
AGGGCCGGCAGGCTGAACATGATCATCGTGTACGACGTGTCCCGGTTCAGCAGGCTGAAGGTGATGGACG
CCATCCCTATCGTGTCCGAGCTGCTGGCCCTGGGCGTGACCATCGTGTCCACCCAGGAAGGCGTCTTTAG
ACAGGGCAACGTGATGGACCTGATCCACCTGATCATGAGGCTGGACGCCAGCCACAAGGAGAGCAGCCTG
AAGAGCGCCAAGATCCTGGACACCAAGAACCTGCAGAGGGAGCTGGGCGGCTATGTGGGCGGCAAGGCCC
CCTACGGCTTCGAGCTGGTGTCCGAGACCAAGGAGATCACCCGGAACGGCAGGATGGTGAACGTGGTGAT
CAACAAGCTGGCCCACAGCACCACCCCCCTGACCGGCCCCTTCGAGTTTGAGCCCGACGTGATCAGGTGG
TGGTGGCGGGAGATCAAGACCCACAAGCACCTGCCTTTCAAGCCCGGCAGCCAGGCCGCCATCCACCCCG
GCAGCATCACCGGCCTGTGTAAGAGAATGGACGCCGACGCCGTGCCCACCAGAGGCGAGACCATCGGCAA
GAAAACCGCCAGCAGCGCCTGGGACCCCGCCACCGTGATGAGAATCCTGAGGGACCCTAGGATCGCCGGC
TTCGCCGCCGAGGTGATCTACAAGAAGAAGCCCGACGGCACCCCCACCACCAAGATCGAGGGCTACAGAA
TCCAGAGAGACCCCATCACCCTGAGACCTGTGGAGCTGGACTGTGGCCCTATCATCGAGCCTGCCGAGTG
GTACGAGCTGCAGGCCTGGCTGGACGGCAGAGGCAGAGGCAAGGGCCTGAGCAGAGGCCAGGCCATCCTG
AGCGCCATGGACAAGCTGTACTGTGAGTGTGGCGCCGTGATGACCAGCAAGAGAGGCGAGGAGAGCATCA
AGGACAGCTACCGGTGCCGGAGAAGAAAGGTGGTGGACCCCAGCGCCCCTGGCCAGCACGAGGGCACCTG
TAATGTGAGCATGGCCGCCCTGGACAAGTTCGTGGCCGAGCGGATCTTCAACAAGATCCGGCACGCCGAG
GGCGACGAGGAGACCCTGGCCCTGCTGTGGGAGGCCGCCAGAAGATTCGGCAAGCTGACCGAGGCCCCCG
AGAAGAGCGGCGAGAGGGCCAACCTGGTGGCCGAGAGAGCCGACGCCCTGAACGCCCTGGAGGAGCTGTA
CGAGGACAGAGCCGCCGGAGCCTATGACGGCCCTGTGGGCAGGAAGCACTTCAGAAAGCAGCAGGCCGCC
CTGACCCTGAGACAGCAGGGCGCCGAGGAAAGACTGGCCGAGCTGGAGGCCGCCGAGGCCCCTAAGCTGC
CCCTGGATCAGTGGTTCCCCGAGGATGCCGACGCCGACCCCACCGGCCCCAAGTCCTGGTGGGGCAGAGC
CAGCGTGGACGACAAGAGGGTGTTCGTGGGCCTGTTCGTGGATAAGATCGTGGTGACCAAGAGCACCACC
GGCAGGGGCTCCGGAGGGTCTGGCTCCGGATCAAGTGGTGGCAGCGGTACCATCCTCTGGCATGAGATGT
GGCATGAAGGCCTGGAAGAGGCATCTCGTTTGTACTTTGGGGAAAGGAACGTGAAAGGCATGTTTGAGGT
GCTGGAGCCCTTGCATGCTATGATGGAACGGGGCCCCCAGACTCTGAAGGAAACATCCTTTAATCAGGCC
TATGGTCGAGATTTAATGGAGGCCCAAGAGTGGTGCAGGAAGTACATGAAATCAGGGAATGTCAAGGACC
TCCTCCAAGCCTGGGACCTCTATTATCATGTGTTCCGACGAATCTCACCCAAGAAAAAGCGGAAGGTGTG
AGAATTCCTGTGCCTTCTAGTTGCCAGCCATCTGTTGTTTGCCCCTCCCCCGTGCCTTCCTTGACCCTGG
AAGGTGCCACTCCCACTGTCCTTTCCTAATAAAATGAGGAAATTGCATCGCATTGTCTGAGTAGGTGTCA
TTCTATTCTGGGGGGTGGGGTGGGGCAGGACAGCAAGGGGGAGGATTGGGAAGACAATAGCAGGCATGCT
GGGGATGCGGTGGGCTCTATGGCTTCTGAGGCGGAAAGAACCAGCTGGGGCTCTAGGGGGTATCCCCACG
CGCCCTGTAGCGTGTACCGCTGGGAGTTCGTAGACGGAAACAAACGCAGAATCCAAGCGCGGCCGCCCAG
GATACATAGATTACCACAACTCCGAGCCCTTCCACCGCTAGCGCACTCCTCAGGTGCAGGCTGCCTATCA
GAAGGTGGTGGCTGGTGTGGCCAATGCCCTGGCTCACAAATACCACTGAGATCTTTTTCCCTCTGCCAAA
AATTATGGGGACATCATGAAGCCCCTTGAGCATCTGACTTCTGGCTAATAAAGGAAATTTATTTTCATTG
CAATAGTGTGTTGGAATTTTTTGTGTCTCTCACTCGGAAGGACATATGGGAGGGCAAATCATTTAAAACA
TCAGAATGAGTATTTGGTTTAGAGTTTGGCAACATATGCCCATATGCTGGCTGCCATGAACAAAGGTTGG
CTATAAAGAGGTCATCAGTATATGAAACAGCCCCCTGCTGTCCATTCCTTATTCCATAGAAAAGCCTTGA
CTTGAGGTTAGATTTTTTTTATATTTTGTTTTGTGTTATTTTTTTCTTTAACATCCCTAAAATTTTCCTT
ACATGTTTTACTAGCCAGATTTTTCCTCCTCTCCTGACTACTCCCAGTCATAGCTGTCCCTCTTCTCTTA
TGGAGATCCCTCGACCTGCAGCCCAAGCTTGGCGTAATCATGGTCATAGCTGTTTCCTGTGTGAAATTGT
TATCCGCTCACAATTCCACACAACATACGAGCCGGAAGCATAAAGTGTAAAGCCTGGGGTGCCTAATGAG
TGAGCTAACTCACATTAATTGCGTTGCGCTCACTGCCCGCTTTCCAGTCGGGAAACCTGTCGTGCCAGCG
GATCCGCATCTCAATTAGTCAGCAACCATAGTCCCGCCCCTAACTCCGCCCAGTTCCGCCCATTCTCCGC
CCCATGGCTGACTAATTTTTTTTATTTATGCAGAGGCCGAGGCCGCCTCGGCCTCTGAGCTATTCCAGAA
GTAGTGAGGAGGCTTTTTTGGAGGCCTAGGCTTTTGCAAAAAGCTAACTTGTTTATTGCAGCTTATAATG
GTTACAAATAAAGCAATAGCATCACAAATTTCACAAATAAAGCATTTTTTTCACTGCATTCTAGTTGTGG
TTTGTCCAAACTCATCAATGTATCTTATCATGTCTGGATCCGCTGCATTAATGAATCGGCCAACGCGCGG
GGAGAGGCGGTTTGCGTATTGGGCGCTCTTCCGCTTCCTCGCTCACTGACTCGCTGCGCTCGGTCGTTCG
GCTGCGGCGAGCGGTATCAGCTCACTCAAAGGCGGTAATACGGTTATCCACAGAATCAGGGGATAACGCA
GGAAAGAACATGTGAGCAAAAGGCCAGCAAAAGGCCAGGAACCGTAAAAAGGCCGCGTTGCTGGCGTTTT
TCCATAGGCTCCGCCCCCCTGACGAGCATCACAAAAATCGACGCTCAAGTCAGAGGTGGCGAAACCCGAC
AGGACTATAAAGATACCAGGCGTTTCCCCCTGGAAGCTCCCTCGTGCGCTCTCCTGTTCCGACCCTGCCG
CTTACCGGATACCTGTCCGCCTTTCTCCCTTCGGGAAGCGTGGCGCTTTCTCATAGCTCACGCTGTAGGT
ATCTCAGTTCGGTGTAGGTCGTTCGCTCCAAGCTGGGCTGTGTGCACGAACCCCCCGTTCAGCCCGACCG
CTGCGCCTTATCCGGTAACTATCGTCTTGAGTCCAACCCGGTAAGACACGACTTATCGCCACTGGCAGCA
GCCACTGGTAACAGGATTAGCAGAGCGAGGTATGTAGGCGGTGCTACAGAGTTCTTGAAGTGGTGGCCTA
ACTACGGCTACACTAGAAGAACAGTATTTGGTATCTGCGCTCTGCTGAAGCCAGTTACCTTCGGAAAAAG
AGTTGGTAGCTCTTGATCCGGCAAACAAACCACCGCTGGTAGCGGTGGTTTTTTTGTTTGCAAGCAGCAG
ATTACGCGCAGAAAAAAAGGATCTCAAGAAGATCCTTTGATCTTTTCTACGGGGTCTGACGCTCAGTGGA
ACGAAAACTCACGTTAAGGGATTTTGGTCATGAGATTATCAAAAAGGATCTTCACCTAGATCCTTTTAAA
TTAAAAATGAAGTTTTAAATCAATCTAAAGTATATATGAGTAAACTTGGTCTGACAGTTACCAATGCTTA
ATCAGTGAGGCACCTATCTCAGCGATCTGTCTATTTCGTTCATCCATAGTTGCCTGACTCCCCGTCGTGT
AGATAACTACGATACGGGAGGGCTTACCATCTGGCCCCAGTGCTGCAATGATACCGCGAGACCCACGCTC
ACCGGCTCCAGATTTATCAGCAATAAACCAGCCAGCCGGAAGGGCCGAGCGCAGAAGTGGTCCTGCAACT
TTATCCGCCTCCATCCAGTCTATTAATTGTTGCCGGGAAGCTAGAGTAAGTAGTTCGCCAGTTAATAGTT
TGCGCAACGTTGTTGCCATTGCTACAGGCATCGTGGTGTCACGCTCGTCGTTTGGTATGGCTTCATTCAG
CTCCGGTTCCCAACGATCAAGGCGAGTTACATGATCCCCCATGTTGTGCAAAAAAGCGGTTAGCTCCTTC
GGTCCTCCGATCGTTGTCAGAAGTAAGTTGGCCGCAGTGTTATCACTCATGGTTATGGCAGCACTGCATA
ATTCTCTTACTGTCATGCCATCCGTAAGATGCTTTTCTGTGACTGGTGAGTACTCAACCAAGTCATTCTG
AGAATAGTGTATGCGGCGACCGAGTTGCTCTTGCCCGGCGTCAATACGGGATAATACCGCGCCACATAGC
AGAACTTTAAAAGTGCTCATCATTGGAAAACGTTCTTCGGGGCGAAAACTCTCAAGGATCTTACCGCTGT
TGAGATCCAGTTCGATGTAACCCACTCGTGCACCCAACTGATCTTCAGCATCTTTTACTTTCACCAGCGT
TTCTGGGTGAGCAAAAACAGGAAGGCAAAATGCCGCAAAAAAGGGAATAAGGGCGACACGGAAATGTTGA
ATACTCATACTCTTCCTTTTTCAATATTATTGAAGCATTTATCAGGGTTATTGTCTCATGAGCGGATACA
TATTTGAATGTATTTAGAAAAATAAACAAATAGGGGTTCCGCGCACATTTCCCCGAAAAGTGCCACCTGG
GTCGACATTGATTATTGACTAGTTATTAATAGTAATCAATTACGGGGTCATTAGTTCATAGCCCATATAT
GGAGTTCCGCGTTACATAACTTACGGTAAATGGCCCGCCTGGCTGACCGCCCAACGACCCCCGCCCATTG
ACGTCAATAATGACGTATGTTCCCATAGTAACGCCAATAGGGACTTTCCATTGACGTCAATGGGTGGAGT
ATTTACGGTAAACTGCCCACTTGGCAGTACATCAAGTGTATCATATGCCAAGTACGCCCCCTATTGACGT
CAATGACGGTAAATGGCCCGCCTGGCATTATGCCCAGTACATGACCTTATGGGACTTTCCTACTTGGCAG
TACATCTACGTATTAGTCATCGCTATTACCATGGTCGAGGTGAGCCCCACGTTCTGCTTCACTCTCCCCA
TCTCCCCCCCCTCCCCACCCCCAATTTTGTATTTATTTATTTTTTAATTATTTTGTGCAGCGATGGGGGC
GGGGGGGG
